Addgene plasmid #103141: pCRA03
Purpose: Triple gRNA expression separated with 28nt Csy4 motif
Depositing lab: Jens Nielsen. Depositing organization: Chalmers University of Technology. Publication: Multiplexed CRISPR/Cas9 Genome Editing and Gene Regulation using Csy4 in Saccharomyces cerevisiae. Ferreira R, Skrekas C, Nielsen J, David F. ACS Synth Biol. 2017 Nov 21. doi: 10.1021/acssynbio.7b00259. PubMed 29161506.
Backbone
  Vector backbone: dCas9v2
  Total vector size (bp): 13951
  Vector type: Yeast Expression
  Selectable markers: URA3
Growth in bacteria
  Bacterial resistance: Ampicillin, 100 μg/mL
  Growth temperature: 37°C
  Growth strain: DH5alpha
  Copy number: Low Copy
Gene/Insert
  Gene/Insert name: gRNAs
  gRNA/shRNA sequence: gttcactgccgtataggcagctaagaaaCGCCCCAGTTGGCTTGGCTCgttttagagctagaaatagcaagttaaaataaggctagtccgttatcaacttgaaaaagtggcaccgagtcggtggtgcGTTCACTGCCGTATAGGCAGCTAAGAAAAGCTGTTGTTCGATAAATCCgttttagagctagaaatagcaagttaaaataaggctagtccgttatcaacttgaaaaagtggcaccgagtcggtggtgcgttcactgccgtataggcagctaagaaaTAATGGCATCGGAGGCTCGGgttttagagctagaaatagcaagttaaaataaggctagtccgttatcaacttgaaaaagtggcaccgagtcggtggtgcgttcactgccgtataggcagctaagaaa
  Species: S. cerevisiae (budding yeast)
  Cloning method: Gibson Cloning
  Sequencing primers: 5′ agagatggcgcacatggt; 3′ atccaaacaaaattcaatagttac
Terms and licenses: Academic/Nonprofit Terms; Industry Terms: Not Available to Industry
How to cite: pCRA03 was a gift from Jens Nielsen (Addgene plasmid # 103141 ; http://n2t.net/addgene:103141 ; RRID:Addgene_103141)
