[The description below was written by a language model from this plasmid's Addgene catalogue record and pLannotate feature annotations shown in this document.]
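Description:
pCRA03 is a centromeric yeast expression plasmid for Saccharomyces cerevisiae, built by Gibson cloning on a backbone the record calls dCas9v2. It replicates in yeast through a CEN6/ARS element and is selected with the URA3 marker, which can be counterselected on 5-FOA. In E. coli it is maintained through a ColE1/pUC-type origin with ampicillin resistance, and an f1 origin is also present. The catalogue lists the size as about 13.95 kb, whereas both the depositor sequence and the repository's sequencing result are about 14.35 kb. The two sequence records carry the same set of annotated features.

The insert is a three-guide array transcribed as a single RNA from the S. cerevisiae RPR1 (RNase P RNA) promoter and ended by the RPR1 terminator. Each spacer plus S. pyogenes gRNA scaffold is flanked by a 28-nt Csy4 recognition repeat, four repeats in all, so the Csy4 endoribonuclease can cleave the transcript into three individual guides. No Csy4 coding sequence is annotated on this plasmid, so the enzyme is presumably supplied separately. The guide targets are not named in the record.

A TEF1 promoter drives a Cas9 reading frame followed by a RELA/p65 fragment and the Epstein-Barr virus Rta activation domain, ending at the CYC1 terminator. Given the backbone name, this looks like a dCas9-activator fusion for transcriptional activation, although the annotation software labels the ORF simply as Cas9. A TetR coding sequence is also annotated, but its role is not stated. The plasmid is intended for multiplexed CRISPR-based gene regulation in yeast from one transcript.
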