Features (pLannotate 1.2.2; 37 found; start..end, strand, type, name):
   3285..4064    +  CDS            RELA (fragment): TF65_HUMAN - Also known as NFKB3. Experimental evidence at protein level: Swiss-Prot protein existence level 1. NF-kappa-B is a pleiotropic transcription factor present in almost all cell types and is the endpoint of a series of signal transduction events that are initiated by a vast array of stimuli related to many biological processes such as inflammation, immunity, differentiation, cell growth, tumorigenesis and apoptosis. NF-kappa-B is a homo- or heterodimeric complex formed by the Rel-like domain- containing proteins RELA/p65, RELB, NFKB1/p105, NFKB1/p50, REL and NFKB2/p52. The heterodime
   4083..4652    +  CDS            Rta AD: transcriptional activation domain from the human herpesvirus 4 (Epstein-Barr virus) replication and transcription activator Rta/BRLF1 (Hardwick et al., 1992; Chavez et al., 2015)
   4657..4681    -  protein_bind   attB2: mutant version of attB; recombination site for the Gateway® BP reaction BP Clonase™
   4685..4732    +  misc_feature   MCS (fragment): pBluescript multiple cloning site
   4733..4980    +  terminator     CYC1 terminator: S. cerevisiae CYC1; transcription terminator for CYC1
   4999..5017    -  promoter       T7 promoter: promoter for bacteriophage T7 RNA polymerase
   5025..5180    +  CDS            lacZα (fragment): LacZα fragment of β-galactosidase; lacZ fragment
   5188..5643    +  rep_origin     f1 ori (sequence partly withheld): f1 bacteriophage origin of replication; arrow indicates direction of (+) strand synthesis
   5644..5695    -  misc_feature   bom (fragment): basis of mobility region from pBR322
   5774..6577    -  CDS            URA3: orotidine-5'-phosphate decarboxylase, required for uracil biosynthesis; S. cerevisiae URA3; yeast auxotrophic marker, counterselectable with 5-fluoroorotic acid (5-FOA)
   6578..6793    -  promoter       URA3 promoter: S. cerevisiae URA3
   6808..6857    -  misc_feature   bom (fragment): basis of mobility region from pBR322
   6959..6994    -  CDS            rop (fragment): Rop protein, which maintains plasmids at low copy number; rop
   7063..7566    -  misc_feature   CEN/ARS: S. cerevisiae CEN6 centromere fused to an autonomously replicating sequence
   7593..7697    +  promoter       AmpR promoter: bla
   7698..8558    +  CDS            AmpR: β-lactamase; bla; confers resistance to ampicillin, carbenicillin, and related antibiotics
   8729..9317    +  rep_origin     ori: high-copy-number ColE1/pMB1/pBR322/pUC origin of replication
   9377..9783    +  promoter       RPR1 promoter: RPR1; promoter for the S. cerevisiae RNase P RNA gene
   9784..9811    +  ncRNA          CRISPR-DR4: Accession: RF01317 - CRISPR RNA direct repeat element
   9833..9907    +  misc_RNA       gRNA scaffold: guide RNA scaffold for the Streptococcus pyogenes CRISPR/Cas9 system
   9911..9938    +  ncRNA          CRISPR-DR4: Accession: RF01317 - CRISPR RNA direct repeat element
   9960..10034   +  misc_RNA       gRNA scaffold: guide RNA scaffold for the Streptococcus pyogenes CRISPR/Cas9 system
  10038..10065   +  ncRNA          CRISPR-DR4: Accession: RF01317 - CRISPR RNA direct repeat element
  10087..10161   +  misc_RNA       gRNA scaffold: guide RNA scaffold for the Streptococcus pyogenes CRISPR/Cas9 system
  10165..10192   +  ncRNA          CRISPR-DR4: Accession: RF01317 - CRISPR RNA direct repeat element
  10194..10256   +  terminator     RPR1 terminator: transcription terminator for the S. cerevisiae RNase P RNA gene
  10389..10631   -  CDS            TIM9 (fragment): TIM9_YEAST - Experimental evidence at protein level: Swiss-Prot protein existence level 1. Mitochondrial intermembrane chaperone that participates in the import and insertion of multi-pass transmembrane proteins into the mitochondrial inner membrane. Also required for the transfer of beta- barrel precursors from the TOM complex to the sorting and assembly machinery (SAM complex) of the outer membrane. Acts as a chaperone-like protein that protects the hydrophobic precursors from aggregation and guide them through the mitochondrial intermembrane space. Compared to TIM10, it may have a strong st
  10641..10865   +  CDS            NNR2 (fragment): NNRD_YEAST - Experimental evidence at protein level: Swiss-Prot protein existence level 1. Catalyzes the dehydration of the S-form of NAD(P)HX at the expense of ATP, which is converted to ADP. Together with NAD(P)HX epimerase, which catalyzes the epimerization of the S- and R-forms, the enzyme allows the repair of both epimers of NAD(P)HX, a damaged form of NAD(P)H that is a result of enzymatic or heat-dependent hydration. From Saccharomyces cerevisiae (strain ATCC 204508 / S288c) (Baker's yeast).
  11407..12030   +  CDS            TetR: tetracycline repressor TetR; tetR from transposon Tn10; TetR binds to the tetracycline operator tetO to inhibit transcription. This inhibition can be relieved by adding tetracycline or doxycycline.
  12435..12554   +  rep_origin     RSF ori (fragment): Plasmids containing the RSF 1030 origin of replication can be propagated in E. coli cells that contain additional plasmids with compatible origins.
  12556..12648   +  CDS            lacI (fragment): lac repressor; lacI; The lac repressor binds to the lac operator to inhibit transcription in E. coli. This inhibition can be relieved by adding lactose or isopropyl-β-D-thiogalactopyranoside (IPTG).
  12661..12682   +  protein_bind   CAP binding site: CAP binding activates transcription in the presence of cAMP. E. coli catabolite activator protein
  12697..12727   +  promoter       lac promoter: promoter for the E. coli lac operon
  12731..12753   +  protein_bind   lac operator (fragment): The lac repressor binds to the lac operator to inhibit transcription in E. coli. This inhibition can be relieved by adding lactose or isopropyl-β-D-thiogalactopyranoside (IPTG). lac repressor encoded by lacI
  12796..12814   +  promoter       T3 promoter: promoter for bacteriophage T3 RNA polymerase
  12832..13230   +  promoter       TEF1 promoter: S. cerevisiae TEF1; promoter for EF-1α
  13283..3026    +  CDS            Cas9 (across the origin): Cas9 (Csn1) endonuclease from the Streptococcus pyogenes Type II CRISPR/Cas system generates RNA-guided double strand breaks in DNA
>Addgene plasmid #103141 | pCRA03 | depositor full sequence | sequence record 195329 | pCRA03 sequence 14360 bps
CCGGATACATTGACGGCGGAGCAAGCCAGGAGGAATTTTACAAATTTATTAAGCCCATCTTGGAAAAAAT
GGACGGCACCGAGGAGCTGCTGGTAAAGCTTAACAGAGAAGATCTGTTGCGCAAACAGCGCACTTTCGAC
AATGGAAGCATCCCCCACCAGATTCACCTGGGCGAACTGCACGCTATCCTCAGGCGGCAAGAGGATTTCT
ACCCCTTTTTGAAAGATAACAGGGAAAAGATTGAGAAAATCCTCACATTTCGGATACCCTACTATGTAGG
CCCCCTCGCCCGGGGAAATTCCAGATTCGCGTGGATGACTCGCAAATCAGAAGAGACCATCACTCCCTGG
AACTTCGAGGAAGTCGTGGATAAGGGGGCCTCTGCCCAGTCCTTCATCGAAAGGATGACTAACTTTGATA
AAAATCTGCCTAACGAAAAGGTGCTTCCTAAACACTCTCTGCTGTACGAGTACTTCACAGTTTATAACGA
GCTCACCAAGGTCAAATACGTCACAGAAGGGATGAGAAAGCCAGCATTCCTGTCTGGAGAGCAGAAGAAA
GCTATCGTGGACCTCCTCTTCAAGACGAACCGGAAAGTTACCGTGAAACAGCTCAAAGAAGACTATTTCA
AAAAGATTGAATGTTTCGACTCTGTTGAAATCAGCGGAGTGGAGGATCGCTTCAACGCATCCCTGGGAAC
GTATCACGATCTCCTGAAAATCATTAAAGACAAGGACTTCCTGGACAATGAGGAGAACGAGGACATTCTT
GAGGACATTGTCCTCACCCTTACGTTGTTTGAAGATAGGGAGATGATTGAAGAACGCTTGAAAACTTACG
CTCATCTCTTCGACGACAAAGTCATGAAACAGCTCAAGAGGCGCCGATATACAGGATGGGGGCGGCTGTC
AAGAAAACTGATCAATGGGATCCGAGACAAGCAGAGTGGAAAGACAATCCTGGATTTTCTTAAGTCCGAT
GGATTTGCCAACCGGAACTTCATGCAGTTGATCCATGATGACTCTCTCACCTTTAAGGAGGACATCCAGA
AAGCACAAGTTTCTGGCCAGGGGGACAGTCTTCACGAGCACATCGCTAATCTTGCAGGTAGCCCAGCTAT
CAAAAAGGGAATACTGCAGACCGTTAAGGTCGTGGATGAACTCGTCAAAGTAATGGGAAGGCATAAGCCC
GAGAATATCGTTATCGAGATGGCCCGAGAGAACCAAACTACCCAGAAGGGACAGAAGAACAGTAGGGAAA
GGATGAAGAGGATTGAAGAGGGTATAAAAGAACTGGGGTCCCAAATCCTTAAGGAACACCCAGTTGAAAA
CACCCAGCTTCAGAATGAGAAGCTCTACCTGTACTACCTGCAGAACGGCAGGGACATGTACGTGGATCAG
GAACTGGACATCAATCGGCTCTCCGACTACGACGTGGATGCTATCGTGCCCCAGTCTTTTCTCAAAGATG
ATTCTATTGATAATAAAGTGTTGACAAGATCCGATAAAAATAGAGGGAAGAGTGATAACGTCCCCTCAGA
AGAAGTTGTCAAGAAAATGAAAAATTATTGGCGGCAGCTGCTGAACGCCAAACTGATCACACAACGGAAG
TTCGATAATCTGACTAAGGCTGAACGAGGTGGCCTGTCTGAGTTGGATAAAGCCGGCTTCATCAAAAGGC
AGCTTGTTGAGACACGCCAGATCACCAAGCACGTGGCCCAAATTCTCGATTCACGCATGAACACCAAGTA
CGATGAAAATGACAAACTGATTCGAGAGGTGAAAGTTATTACTCTGAAGTCTAAGCTGGTCTCAGATTTC
AGAAAGGACTTTCAGTTTTATAAGGTGAGAGAGATCAACAATTACCACCATGCGCATGATGCCTACCTGA
ATGCAGTGGTAGGCACTGCACTTATCAAAAAATATCCCAAGCTTGAATCTGAATTTGTTTACGGAGACTA
TAAAGTGTACGATGTTAGGAAAATGATCGCAAAGTCTGAGCAGGAAATAGGCAAGGCCACCGCTAAGTAC
TTCTTTTACAGCAATATTATGAATTTTTTCAAGACCGAGATTACACTGGCCAATGGAGAGATTCGGAAGC
GACCACTTATCGAAACAAACGGAGAAACAGGAGAAATCGTGTGGGACAAGGGTAGGGATTTCGCGACAGT
CCGGAAGGTCCTGTCCATGCCGCAGGTGAACATCGTTAAAAAGACCGAAGTACAGACCGGAGGCTTCTCC
AAGGAAAGTATCCTCCCGAAAAGGAACAGCGACAAGCTGATCGCACGCAAAAAAGATTGGGACCCCAAGA
AATACGGCGGATTCGATTCTCCTACAGTCGCTTACAGTGTACTGGTTGTGGCCAAAGTGGAGAAAGGGAA
GTCTAAAAAACTCAAAAGCGTCAAGGAACTGCTGGGCATCACAATCATGGAGCGATCAAGCTTCGAAAAA
AACCCCATCGACTTTCTCGAGGCGAAAGGATATAAAGAGGTCAAAAAAGACCTCATCATTAAGCTTCCCA
AGTACTCTCTCTTTGAGCTTGAAAACGGCCGGAAACGAATGCTCGCTAGTGCGGGCGAGCTGCAGAAAGG
TAACGAGCTGGCACTGCCCTCTAAATACGTTAATTTCTTGTATCTGGCCAGCCACTATGAAAAGCTCAAA
GGGTCTCCCGAAGATAATGAGCAGAAGCAGCTGTTCGTGGAACAACACAAACACTACCTTGATGAGATCA
TCGAGCAAATAAGCGAATTCTCCAAAAGAGTGATCCTCGCCGACGCTAACCTCGATAAGGTGCTTTCTGC
TTACAATAAGCACAGGGATAAGCCCATCAGGGAGCAGGCAGAAAACATTATCCACTTGTTTACTCTGACC
AACTTGGGCGCGCCTGCAGCCTTCAAGTACTTCGACACCACCATAGACAGAAAGCGGTACACCTCTACAA
AGGAGGTCCTGGACGCCACACTGATTCATCAGTCAATTACGGGGCTCTATGAAACAAGAATCGACCTCTC
TCAGCTCGGTGGAGACAGCAGGGCTGACCCCAAGAAGAAGAGGAAGGTGGAGGCCAGCGGTTCCGGACGG
GCTGACGCATTGGACGATTTTGATCTGGATATGCTGGGAAGTGACGCCCTCGATGATTTTGACCTTGACA
TGCTTGGTTCGGATGCCCTTGATGACTTTGACCTCGACATGCTCGGCAGTGACGCCCTTGATGATTTCGA
CCTGGACATGCTGATTAACTCTAGAAGTTCCGGATCTCCGAAAAAGAAACGCAAAGTTGGTAGCCAGTAC
CTGCCCGACACCGACGACCGGCACCGGATCGAGGAAAAGCGGAAGCGGACCTACGAGACATTCAAGAGCA
TCATGAAGAAGTCCCCCTTCAGCGGCCCCACCGACCCTAGACCTCCACCTAGAAGAATCGCCGTGCCCAG
CAGATCCAGCGCCAGCGTGCCAAAACCTGCCCCCCAGCCTTACCCCTTCACCAGCAGCCTGAGCACCATC
AACTACGACGAGTTCCCTACCATGGTGTTCCCCAGCGGCCAGATCTCTCAGGCCTCTGCTCTGGCTCCAG
CCCCTCCTCAGGTGCTGCCTCAGGCTCCTGCTCCTGCACCAGCTCCAGCCATGGTGTCTGCACTGGCTCA
GGCACCAGCACCCGTGCCTGTGCTGGCTCCTGGACCTCCACAGGCTGTGGCTCCACCAGCCCCTAAACCT
ACACAGGCCGGCGAGGGCACACTGTCTGAAGCTCTGCTGCAGCTGCAGTTCGACGACGAGGATCTGGGAG
CCCTGCTGGGAAACAGCACCGATCCTGCCGTGTTCACCGACCTGGCCAGCGTGGACAACAGCGAGTTCCA
GCAGCTGCTGAACCAGGGCATCCCTGTGGCCCCTCACACCACCGAGCCCATGCTGATGGAATACCCCGAG
GCCATCACCCGGCTCGTGACAGGCGCTCAGAGGCCTCCTGATCCAGCTCCTGCCCCTCTGGGAGCACCAG
GCCTGCCTAATGGACTGCTGTCTGGCGACGAGGACTTCAGCTCTATCGCCGACATGGACTTCTCCGCACT
GCTGGGTAGCGGATCGGGATCTCGGGATTCCAGGGAAGGGATGTTTTTGCCGAAGCCTGAGGCCGGCTCC
GCTATTAGTGACGTGTTTGAGGGCCGCGAGGTGTGCCAGCCAAAACGAATCCGGCCATTTCATCCTCCAG
GAAGTCCATGGGCCAACCGCCCACTCCCCGCCAGCCTCGCACCAACACCAACCGGTCCAGTACATGAGCC
AGTCGGGTCACTGACCCCGGCACCAGTCCCTCAGCCACTGGATCCAGCGCCCGCAGTGACTCCCGAGGCC
AGTCACCTGTTGGAGGATCCCGATGAAGAGACGAGCCAGGCTGTCAAAGCCCTTCGGGAGATGGCCGATA
CTGTGATTCCCCAGAAGGAAGAGGCTGCAATCTGTGGCCAAATGGACCTTTCCCATCCGCCCCCAAGGGG
CCATCTGGATGAGCTGACAACCACACTTGAGTCCATGACCGAGGATCTGAACCTGGACTCACCCCTGACC
CCGGAATTGAACGAGATTCTGGATACCTTCCTGAACGACGAGTGCCTCTTGCATGCCATGCATATCAGCA
CAGGACTGTCCATCTTCGACACATCTCTGTTTTGAAACCCAGCTTTCTTGTACAAAGTGGTGATGGGCTG
CAGGAATTCGATATCAAGCTTATCGATACCGTCGACCTCGAGTCATGTAATTAGTTATGTCACGCTTACA
TTCACGCCCTCCCCCCACATCCGCTCTAACCGAAAAGGAAGGAGTTAGACAACCTGAAGTCTAGGTCCCT
ATTTATTTTTTTATAGTTATGTTAGTATTAAGAACGTTATTTATATTTCAAATTTTTCTTTTTTTTCTGT
ACAGACGCGTGTACGCATGTAACATTATACTGAAAACCTTGCTTGAGAAGGTTTTGGGACGCTCGAAGGC
TTTAATTTGCGGCCGGTACCCAATTCGCCCTATAGTGAGTCGTATTACGCGCGCTCACTGGCCGTCGTTT
TACAACGTCGTGACTGGGAAAACCCTGGCGTTACCCAACTTAATCGCCTTGCAGCACATCCCCCTTTCGC
CAGCTGGCGTAATAGCGAAGAGGCCCGCACCGATCGCCCTTCCCAACAGTTGCGCAGCCTGAATGGCGAA
TGGCGCG
[124 nt withheld, positions 5188-5311]
C
[91 nt withheld, positions 5313-5403]
A
[49 nt withheld, positions 5405-5453]
CCTTTGACGTTGGAGTCCACGTTCTTT
[37 nt withheld, positions 5481-5517]
ACCCTATCTCGGTCTATTCTTTTGATTTATAAGGGATTTTGCCGATTTCGGCCTATTGGTTAAAAAATGA
GCTGATTTAACAAAAATTTAACGCGAATTTTAACAAAATATTAACGTTTACAATTTCCTGATGCGGTATT
TTCTCCTTACGCATCTGTGCGGTATTTCACACCGCATAGGGTAATAACTGATATAATTAAATTGAAGCTC
TAATTTGTGAGTTTAGTATACATGCATTTACTTATAATACAGTTTTTTAGTTTTGCTGGCCGCATCTTCT
CAAATATGCTTCCCAGCCTGCTTTTCTGTAACGTTCACCCTCTACCTTAGCATCCCTTCCCTTTGCAAAT
AGTCCTCTTCCAACAATAATAATGTCAGATCCTGTAGAGACCACATCATCCACGGTTCTATACTGTTGAC
CCAATGCGTCTCCCTTGTCATCTAAACCCACACCGGGTGTCATAATCAACCAATCGTAACCTTCATCTCT
TCCACCCATGTCTCTTTGAGCAATAAAGCCGATAACAAAATCTTTGTCGCTCTTCGCAATGTCAACAGTA
CCCTTAGTATATTCTCCAGTAGATAGGGAGCCCTTGCATGACAATTCTGCTAACATCAAAAGGCCTCTAG
GTTCCTTTGTTACTTCTTCTGCCGCCTGCTTCAAACCGCTAACAATACCTGGGCCCACCACACCGTGTGC
ATTCGTAATGTCTGCCCATTCTGCTATTCTGTATACACCCGCAGAGTACTGCAATTTGACTGTATTACCA
ATGTCAGCAAATTTTCTGTCTTCGAAGAGTAAAAAATTGTACTTGGCGGATAATGCCTTTAGCGGCTTAA
CTGTGCCCTCCATGGAAAAATCAGTCAAGATATCCACATGTGTTTTTAGTAAACAAATTTTGGGACCTAA
TGCTTCAACTAACTCCAGTAATTCCTTGGTGGTACGAACATCCAATGAAGCACACAAGTTTGTTTGCTTT
TCGTGCATGATATTAAATAGCTTGGCAGCAACAGGACTAGGATGAGTAGCAGCACGTTCCTTATATGTAG
CTTTCGACATGATTTATCTTCGTTTCCTGCAGGTTTTTGTTCTGTGCAGTTGGGTTAAGAATACTGGGCA
ATTTCATGTTTCTTCAACACTACATATGCGTATATATACCAATCTAAGTCTGTGCTCCTTCCTTCGTTCT
TCCTTCTGTTCGGAGATTACCGAATCAAAAAAATTTCAAAGAAACCGAAATCAAAAAAAAGAATAAAAAA
AAAATGATGAATTGAATTGAAAAGCTGTGGTATGGTGCACTCTCAGTACAATCTGCTCTGATGCCGCATA
GTTAAGCCAGCCCCGACACCCGCCAACACCCGCTGACGCGCCCTGACGGGCTTGTCTGCTCCCGGCATCC
GCTTACAGACAAGCTGTGACCGTCTCCGGGAGCTGCATGTGTCAGAGGTTTTCACCGTCATCACCGAAAC
GCGCGAGACGAAAGGGCCTCGTGATACGCCTATTTTTATAGGTTAATGTCATGATAATAATGGTTTCTTA
GGACGGATCGCTTGCCTGTAACTTACACGCGCCTCGTATCTTTTAATGATGGAATAATTTGGGAATTTAC
TCTGTGTTTATTTATTTTTATGTTTTGTATTTGGATTTTAGAAAGTAAATAAAGAAGGTAGAAGAGTTAC
GGAATGAAGAAAAAAAAATAAACAAAGGTTTAAAAAATTTCAACAAAAAGCGTACTTTACATATATATTT
ATTAGACAAGAAAAGCAGATTAAATAGATATACATTCGATTAACGATAAGTAAAATGTAAAATCACAGGA
TTTTCGTGTGTGGTCTTCTACACAGACAAGATGAAACAATTCGGCATTAATACCTGAGAGCAGGAAGAGC
AAGATAAAAGGTAGTATTTGTTGGCGATCCCCCTAGAGTCTTTTACATCTTCGGAAAACAAAAACTATTT
TTTCTTTAATTTCTTTTTTTACTTTCTATTTTTAATTTATATATTTATATTAAAAAATTTAAATTATAAT
TATTTTTATAGCACGTGATCAGGTGGCACTTTTCGGGGAAATGTGCGCGGAACCCCTATTTGTTTATTTT
TCTAAATACATTCAAATATGTATCCGCTCATGAGACAATAACCCTGATAAATGCTTCAATAATATTGAAA
AAGGAAGAGTATGAGTATTCAACATTTCCGTGTCGCCCTTATTCCCTTTTTTGCGGCATTTTGCCTTCCT
GTTTTTGCTCACCCAGAAACGCTGGTGAAAGTAAAAGATGCTGAAGATCAGTTGGGTGCACGAGTGGGTT
ACATCGAACTGGATCTCAACAGCGGTAAGATCCTTGAGAGTTTTCGCCCCGAAGAACGTTTTCCAATGAT
GAGCACTTTTAAAGTTCTGCTATGTGGCGCGGTATTATCCCGTATTGACGCCGGGCAAGAGCAACTCGGT
CGCCGCATACACTATTCTCAGAATGACTTGGTTGAGTACTCACCAGTCACAGAAAAGCATCTTACGGATG
GCATGACAGTAAGAGAATTATGCAGTGCTGCCATAACCATGAGTGATAACACTGCGGCCAACTTACTTCT
GACAACGATCGGAGGACCGAAGGAGCTAACCGCTTTTTTGCACAACATGGGGGATCATGTAACTCGCCTT
GATCGTTGGGAACCGGAGCTGAATGAAGCCATACCAAACGACGAGCGTGACACCACGATGCCTGTAGCAA
TGGCAACAACGTTGCGCAAACTATTAACTGGCGAACTACTTACTCTAGCTTCCCGGCAACAATTAATAGA
CTGGATGGAGGCGGATAAAGTTGCAGGACCACTTCTGCGCTCGGCCCTTCCGGCTGGCTGGTTTATTGCT
GATAAATCTGGAGCCGGTGAGCGTGGGTCTCGCGGTATCATTGCAGCACTGGGGCCAGATGGTAAGCCCT
CCCGTATCGTAGTTATCTACACGACGGGGAGTCAGGCAACTATGGATGAACGAAATAGACAGATCGCTGA
GATAGGTGCCTCACTGATTAAGCATTGGTAACTGTCAGACCAAGTTTACTCATATATACTTTAGATTGAT
TTAAAACTTCATTTTTAATTTAAAAGGATCTAGGTGAAGATCCTTTTTGATAATCTCATGACCAAAATCC
CTTAACGTGAGTTTTCGTTCCACTGAGCGTCAGACCCCGTAGAAAAGATCAAAGGATCTTCTTGAGATCC
TTTTTTTCTGCGCGTAATCTGCTGCTTGCAAACAAAAAAACCACCGCTACCAGCGGTGGTTTGTTTGCCG
GATCAAGAGCTACCAACTCTTTTTCCGAAGGTAACTGGCTTCAGCAGAGCGCAGATACCAAATACTGTCC
TTCTAGTGTAGCCGTAGTTAGGCCACCACTTCAAGAACTCTGTAGCACCGCCTACATACCTCGCTCTGCT
AATCCTGTTACCAGTGGCTGCTGCCAGTGGCGATAAGTCGTGTCTTACCGGGTTGGACTCAAGACGATAG
TTACCGGATAAGGCGCAGCGGTCGGGCTGAACGGGGGGTTCGTGCACACAGCCCAGCTTGGAGCGAACGA
CCTACACCGAACTGAGATACCTACAGCGTGAGCTATGAGAAAGCGCCACGCTTCCCGAAGGGAGAAAGGC
GGACAGGTATCCGGTAAGCGGCAGGGTCGGAACAGGAGAGCGCACGAGGGAGCTTCCAGGGGGAAACGCC
TGGTATCTTTATAGTCCTGTCGGGTTTCGCCACCTCTGACTTGAGCGTCGATTTTTGTGATGCTCGTCAG
GGGGGCGGAGCCTATGGAAAAACGCCAGCAACGCGGCCTTTTTACGGTTCCTGGCCTTTTGCTGGCCTTT
TGCTCGGGGGATCTGCCAATTGAACATAACATGGTAGTTACATATACTAGTAATATGGTTCGGCACACAT
TAAAAGTATAAAAACTATCTGAATTACGAATTACATATATTGGTCATAAAAATCAATCAATCATCGTGTG
TTTTATATGTCTCTTATCTAAGTATAAGAATATCCATAGTTAATATTCACTTACGCTACCTTTTAACCTG
TAATCATTGTCAACAGGATATGTTAACGACCCACATTGATAAACGCTAGTATTTCTTTTTCCTCTTCTTA
TTGGCCGGCTGTCTCTATACTCCCCTATAGTCTGTTTCTTTTCGTTTCGATTGTCCCTATCAGTGATAGA
GATGGCGCACATGGTACGCTGTGGTGCTCGCGGCTGGGAACGAAACTCTGGGAGCTGCGATTGGCAGGTT
CACTGCCGTATAGGCAGCTAAGAAACGCCCCAGTTGGCTTGGCTCGTTTTAGAGCTAGAAATAGCAAGTT
AAAATAAGGCTAGTCCGTTATCAACTTGAAAAAGTGGCACCGAGTCGGTGGTGCGTTCACTGCCGTATAG
GCAGCTAAGAAAAGCTGTTGTTCGATAAATCCGTTTTAGAGCTAGAAATAGCAAGTTAAAATAAGGCTAG
TCCGTTATCAACTTGAAAAAGTGGCACCGAGTCGGTGGTGCGTTCACTGCCGTATAGGCAGCTAAGAAAT
AATGGCATCGGAGGCTCGGGTTTTAGAGCTAGAAATAGCAAGTTAAAATAAGGCTAGTCCGTTATCAACT
TGAAAAAGTGGCACCGAGTCGGTGGTGCGTTCACTGCCGTATAGGCAGCTAAGAAACCATATCCAACTTC
CAATTTAATCTTTCTTTTTTAATTTTCACTTATTTGCGATACAGAAAGAAAAAAGCGATAGTAACTATTG
AATTTTGTTTGGATTTGGTTAGATTAGATATGGTTTCTCTTTATATTTACATGCTAAAAATGGGCTACAC
CAGAGATACATAATTAGATATATATACGCCAGTACACCTTATCGGCCCAAGCCTTGTCCCAAGGCAGCGT
TTTGTTCTTGGAAACGCTGCCCTACACGTTCGCTATGCTTCAAGAACTTTTCTGAGCACTTCATGATGCA
TGTTTGTTCCTTATTGGTTAGCTTTGATGTTGTGAAGTCATTGACACAGTCTGTGAAACATCTTTCTACC
AGATTAGAGTACAAACGCATGAAATCCTTCATTTGCTTTTGTTCCACTACTTTTTGGAACTCTTGTTGTT
CTTTCCTGCAGGTAGTCGTGCAATGTATGACTTTAAGATTTGTGAGCAGGAAGAAAAGGGAGAATCTTCT
AACGATAAACCCTTGAAAAACTGGGTAGACTACGCTATGTTGAGTTGCTACGCAGGCTGCACAATTACAC
GAGAATGCTCCCGCCTAGGATTTAAGGCTAAGGGACGTGCAATGCAGACGACAGATCTAAATGACCGTGT
CGGTGAAGTGTTCGCCAAACTTTTCGGTTAACACATGCAGTGATGCACGCGCGATGGTGCTAAGTTACAT
ATATATATATATATATATATATATATATATATAGCCATAGTGATGTCTAAGTAACCTTTATGGTATATTT
CTTAATGTGGAAAGATACTAGCGCGCGCACCCACACACAAGCTTCGTCTTTTCTTGAAGAAAAGAGGAAG
CTCGCTAAATGGGATTCCACTTTCCGTTCCCTGCCAGCTGATGGAAAAAGGTTAGTGGAACGATGAAGAA
TAAAAAGAGAGATCCACTGAGGTGAAATTTCAGCTGACAGCGAGTTTCATGATCGTGATGAACAATGGTA
ACGAGTTGTGGCTGTTGCCAGGGAGGGTGGTTCTCAACTTTTAATGTATGGCCAAATCGCTACTTGGGTT
TGTTATATAACAAAGAAGAAATAATGAACTGATTCTCTTCCTCCTTCTTGTCCTTTCTTAATTCTGTTGT
AATTACCTTCCTTTGTAATTTTTTTTGTAATTATTCTTCTTAATAATCCAAACAAACACACATATTACAA
TATATTAAAATGTCTAGATTAGATAAAAGTAAAGTGATTAACAGCGCATTAGAGCTGCTTAATGAGGTCG
GAATCGAAGGTTTAACAACCCGTAAACTCGCCCAGAAGCTAGGTGTAGAGCAGCCTACATTGTATTGGCA
TGTAAAAAATAAGCGGGCTTTGCTCGACGCCTTAGCCATTGAGATGTTAGATAGGCACCATACTCACTTT
TGCCCTTTAGAAGGGGAAAGCTGGCAAGATTTTTTACGTAATAACGCTAAAAGTTTTAGATGTGCTTTAC
TAAGTCATCGCGATGGAGCAAAAGTACATTTAGGTACACGGCCTACAGAAAAACAGTATGAAACTCTCGA
AAATCAATTAGCCTTTTTATGCCAACAAGGTTTTTCACTAGAGAATGCATTATATGCACTCAGCGCTGTG
GGGCATTTTACTTTAGGTTGCGTATTGGAAGATCAAGAGCATCAAGTCGCTAAAGAAGAAAGGGAAACAC
CTACTACTGATAGTATGCCGCCATTATTACGACAAGCTATCGAATTATTTGATCACCAAGGTGCAGAGCC
AGCCTTCTTATTCGGCCTTGAATTGATCATATGCGGATTAGAAAAACAACTTAAATGTGAAAGTGGGTCT
TAAGTCTGAAGAATGAATGATTTGATGATTTCTTTTTCCCTCCATTTTTCTTACTGAATATATCAATGAT
ATAGACTTGTATAGTTTATTATTTCAAATTAAGTAGCTATATATAGTCAAGATAACGTTTGTTTGACACG
ATTACATTATTCGTCGACATCTTTTTTCAGCCTGTCGTGGTAGCAATTTGAGGAGTATTATTAATTGAAT
AGGTTCATTTTGCGCTCGCATAAACAGTTTTCGTCAGGGACAGTATGTTGGAATGAGTGGTAATTAATGG
TGACATGACATGTTATAGCAATAACCTTGATGTTTACATCGTAGTTTAATGTACACCCCGCGAATTCGTT
CAAGTAGGAGTGCACCAATTGCAAAGGGAAAAGCTGAATGGGCAGTTCGAACCGCGGTCTTTCCTGCGTT
ATCCCCTGATTCTGTGGATAACCGTATTACCGCCTTTGAGTGAGCTGATACCGCTCGCCGCAGCCGAACG
ACCGAGCGCAGCGAGTCAGTGAGCGAGGAAGCGGAAGAGCGCCCAATACGCAAACCGCCTCTCCCCGCGC
GTTGGCCGATTCATTAATGCAGCTGGCACGACAGGTTTCCCGACTGGAAAGCGGGCAGTGAGCGCAACGC
AATTAATGTGAGTTACCTCACTCATTAGGCACCCCAGGCTTTACACTTTATGCTTCCGGCTCCTATGTTG
TGTGGAATTGTGAGCGGATAACAATTTCACACAGGAAACAGCTATGACCATGATTACGCCAAGCGCGCAA
TTAACCCTCACTAAAGGGAACAAAAGCTGGAGCTCATAGCTTCAAAATGTTTCTACTCCTTTTTTACTCT
TCCAGATTTTCTCGGACTCCGCGCATCGCCGTACCACTTCAAAACACCCAAGCACAGCATACTAAATTTC
CCCTCTTTCTTCCTCTAGGGTGTCGTTAATTACCCGTACTAAAGGTTTGGAAAAGAAAAAAGAGACCGCC
TCGTTTCTTTTTCTTCGTCGAAAAAGGCAATAAAAATTTTTATCACGTTTCTTTTTCTTGAAAATTTTTT
TTTTGATTTTTTTCTCTTTCGATGACCTCCCATTGATATTTAAGTTAATAAACGGTCTTCAATTTCTCAA
GTTTCAGTTTCATTTTTCTTGTTCTATTACAACTTTTTTTACTTCTTGCTCATTAGAAAGAAAGCATAGC
AATCTAATCTAAGTTTTCTAGAGATGTCTAGAGCCCCAAAGAAGAAGAGAAAAGTTAGACCCGGGATGGA
CAAGAAGTACTCCATTGGGCTCGCTATCGGCACAAACAGCGTCGGCTGGGCCGTCATTACGGACGAGTAC
AAGGTGCCGAGCAAAAAATTCAAAGTTCTGGGCAATACCGATCGCCACAGCATAAAGAAGAACCTCATTG
GCGCCCTCCTGTTCGACTCCGGGGAGACGGCCGAAGCCACGCGGCTCAAAAGAACAGCACGGCGCAGATA
TACCCGCAGAAAGAATCGGATCTGCTACCTGCAGGAGATCTTTAGTAATGAGATGGCTAAGGTGGATGAC
TCTTTCTTCCATAGGCTGGAGGAGTCCTTTTTGGTGGAGGAGGATAAAAAGCACGAGCGCCACCCAATCT
TTGGCAATATCGTGGACGAGGTGGCGTACCATGAAAAGTACCCAACCATATATCATCTGAGGAAGAAGCT
TGTAGACAGTACTGATAAGGCTGACTTGCGGTTGATCTATCTCGCGCTGGCGCATATGATCAAATTTCGG
GGACACTTCCTCATCGAGGGGGACCTGAACCCAGACAACAGCGATGTCGACAAACTCTTTATCCAACTGG
TTCAGACTTACAATCAGCTTTTCGAAGAGAACCCGATCAACGCATCCGGAGTTGACGCCAAAGCAATCCT
GAGCGCTAGGCTGTCCAAATCCCGGCGGCTCGAAAACCTCATCGCACAGCTCCCTGGGGAGAAGAAGAAC
GGCCTGTTTGGTAATCTTATCGCCCTGTCACTCGGGCTGACCCCCAACTTTAAATCTAACTTCGACCTGG
CCGAAGATGCCAAGCTTCAACTGAGCAAAGACACCTACGATGATGATCTCGACAATCTGCTGGCCCAGAT
CGGCGACCAGTACGCAGACCTTTTTTTGGCGGCAAAGAACCTGTCAGACGCCATTCTGCTGAGTGATATT
CTGCGAGTGAACACGGAGATCACCAAAGCTCCGCTGAGCGCTAGTATGATCAAGCGCTATGATGAGCACC
ACCAAGACTTGACTTTGCTGAAGGCCCTTGTCAGACAGCAACTGCCTGAGAAGTACAAGGAAATTTTCTT
CGATCAGTCTAAAAATGGCTACG
