Features (pLannotate 1.2.2; 37 found; start..end, strand, type, name):
    355..459     +  promoter       AmpR promoter: bla
    460..1320    +  CDS            AmpR: β-lactamase; bla; confers resistance to ampicillin, carbenicillin, and related antibiotics
   1491..2079    +  rep_origin     ori: high-copy-number ColE1/pMB1/pBR322/pUC origin of replication
   2150..2556    +  promoter       RPR1 promoter: RPR1; promoter for the S. cerevisiae RNase P RNA gene
   2557..2584    +  ncRNA          CRISPR-DR4: Accession: RF01317 - CRISPR RNA direct repeat element
   2606..2680    +  misc_RNA       gRNA scaffold: guide RNA scaffold for the Streptococcus pyogenes CRISPR/Cas9 system
   2684..2711    +  ncRNA          CRISPR-DR4: Accession: RF01317 - CRISPR RNA direct repeat element
   2733..2807    +  misc_RNA       gRNA scaffold: guide RNA scaffold for the Streptococcus pyogenes CRISPR/Cas9 system
   2811..2838    +  ncRNA          CRISPR-DR4: Accession: RF01317 - CRISPR RNA direct repeat element
   2860..2934    +  misc_RNA       gRNA scaffold: guide RNA scaffold for the Streptococcus pyogenes CRISPR/Cas9 system
   2938..2965    +  ncRNA          CRISPR-DR4: Accession: RF01317 - CRISPR RNA direct repeat element
   2967..3029    +  terminator     RPR1 terminator: transcription terminator for the S. cerevisiae RNase P RNA gene
   3162..3404    -  CDS            TIM9 (fragment): TIM9_YEAST - Experimental evidence at protein level: Swiss-Prot protein existence level 1. Mitochondrial intermembrane chaperone that participates in the import and insertion of multi-pass transmembrane proteins into the mitochondrial inner membrane. Also required for the transfer of beta- barrel precursors from the TOM complex to the sorting and assembly machinery (SAM complex) of the outer membrane. Acts as a chaperone-like protein that protects the hydrophobic precursors from aggregation and guide them through the mitochondrial intermembrane space. Compared to TIM10, it may have a strong st
   3414..3638    +  CDS            NNR2 (fragment): NNRD_YEAST - Experimental evidence at protein level: Swiss-Prot protein existence level 1. Catalyzes the dehydration of the S-form of NAD(P)HX at the expense of ATP, which is converted to ADP. Together with NAD(P)HX epimerase, which catalyzes the epimerization of the S- and R-forms, the enzyme allows the repair of both epimers of NAD(P)HX, a damaged form of NAD(P)H that is a result of enzymatic or heat-dependent hydration. From Saccharomyces cerevisiae (strain ATCC 204508 / S288c) (Baker's yeast).
   4164..4787    +  CDS            TetR: tetracycline repressor TetR; tetR from transposon Tn10; TetR binds to the tetracycline operator tetO to inhibit transcription. This inhibition can be relieved by adding tetracycline or doxycycline.
   5192..5311    +  rep_origin     RSF ori (fragment): Plasmids containing the RSF 1030 origin of replication can be propagated in E. coli cells that contain additional plasmids with compatible origins.
   5313..5405    +  CDS            lacI (fragment): lac repressor; lacI; The lac repressor binds to the lac operator to inhibit transcription in E. coli. This inhibition can be relieved by adding lactose or isopropyl-β-D-thiogalactopyranoside (IPTG).
   5418..5439    +  protein_bind   CAP binding site: CAP binding activates transcription in the presence of cAMP. E. coli catabolite activator protein
   5454..5484    +  promoter       lac promoter: promoter for the E. coli lac operon
   5488..5510    +  protein_bind   lac operator (fragment): The lac repressor binds to the lac operator to inhibit transcription in E. coli. This inhibition can be relieved by adding lactose or isopropyl-β-D-thiogalactopyranoside (IPTG). lac repressor encoded by lacI
   5553..5571    +  promoter       T3 promoter: promoter for bacteriophage T3 RNA polymerase
   5589..5987    +  promoter       TEF1 promoter: S. cerevisiae TEF1; promoter for EF-1α
   6040..10143   +  CDS            Cas9: Cas9 (Csn1) endonuclease from the Streptococcus pyogenes Type II CRISPR/Cas system generates RNA-guided double strand breaks in DNA
  10402..11181   +  CDS            RELA (fragment): TF65_HUMAN - Also known as NFKB3. Experimental evidence at protein level: Swiss-Prot protein existence level 1. NF-kappa-B is a pleiotropic transcription factor present in almost all cell types and is the endpoint of a series of signal transduction events that are initiated by a vast array of stimuli related to many biological processes such as inflammation, immunity, differentiation, cell growth, tumorigenesis and apoptosis. NF-kappa-B is a homo- or heterodimeric complex formed by the Rel-like domain- containing proteins RELA/p65, RELB, NFKB1/p105, NFKB1/p50, REL and NFKB2/p52. The heterodime
  11200..11769   +  CDS            Rta AD: transcriptional activation domain from the human herpesvirus 4 (Epstein-Barr virus) replication and transcription activator Rta/BRLF1 (Hardwick et al., 1992; Chavez et al., 2015)
  11774..11798   -  protein_bind   attB2: mutant version of attB; recombination site for the Gateway® BP reaction BP Clonase™
  11802..11849   +  misc_feature   MCS (fragment): pBluescript multiple cloning site
  11850..12097   +  terminator     CYC1 terminator: S. cerevisiae CYC1; transcription terminator for CYC1
  12116..12134   -  promoter       T7 promoter: promoter for bacteriophage T7 RNA polymerase
  12142..12297   +  CDS            lacZα (fragment): LacZα fragment of β-galactosidase; lacZ fragment
  12301..12729   +  rep_origin     f1 ori (sequence partly withheld): f1 bacteriophage origin of replication; arrow indicates direction of (+) strand synthesis
  12757..12808   -  misc_feature   bom (fragment): basis of mobility region from pBR322
  12887..13690   -  CDS            URA3: orotidine-5'-phosphate decarboxylase, required for uracil biosynthesis; S. cerevisiae URA3; yeast auxotrophic marker, counterselectable with 5-fluoroorotic acid (5-FOA)
  13691..13906   -  promoter       URA3 promoter: S. cerevisiae URA3
  13914..13963   -  misc_feature   bom (fragment): basis of mobility region from pBR322
  14065..14100   -  CDS            rop (fragment): Rop protein, which maintains plasmids at low copy number; rop
  14168..318     -  misc_feature   CEN/ARS (across the origin): S. cerevisiae CEN6 centromere fused to an autonomously replicating sequence
>Addgene plasmid #103141 | pCRA03 | addgene full sequence | sequence record 201370 | Addgene NGS Result
GTACTTTACATATATATTTATTAGACAAGAAAAGCAGATTAAATAGATATACATTCGATTAACGATAAGT
AAAATGTAAAATCACAGGATTTTCGTGTGTGGTCTTCTACACAGACAAGATGAAACAATTCGGCATTAAT
ACCTGAGAGCAGGAAGAGCAAGATAAAAGGTAGTATTTGTTGGCGATCCCCCTAGAGTCTTTTACATCTT
CGGAAAACAAAAACTATTTTTTCTTTAATTTCTTTTTTTACTTTCTATTTTTAATTTATATATTTATATT
AAAAAATTTAAATTATAATTATTTTTATAGCACGTGATGAAAAGGACCCAGGTGGCACTTTTCGGGGAAA
TGTGCGCGGAACCCCTATTTGTTTATTTTTCTAAATACATTCAAATATGTATCCGCTCATGAGACAATAA
CCCTGATAAATGCTTCAATAATATTGAAAAAGGAAGAGTATGAGTATTCAACATTTCCGTGTCGCCCTTA
TTCCCTTTTTTGCGGCATTTTGCCTTCCTGTTTTTGCTCACCCAGAAACGCTGGTGAAAGTAAAAGATGC
TGAAGATCAGTTGGGTGCACGAGTGGGTTACATCGAACTGGATCTCAACAGCGGTAAGATCCTTGAGAGT
TTTCGCCCCGAAGAACGTTTTCCAATGATGAGCACTTTTAAAGTTCTGCTATGTGGCGCGGTATTATCCC
GTATTGACGCCGGGCAAGAGCAACTCGGTCGCCGCATACACTATTCTCAGAATGACTTGGTTGAGTACTC
ACCAGTCACAGAAAAGCATCTTACGGATGGCATGACAGTAAGAGAATTATGCAGTGCTGCCATAACCATG
AGTGATAACACTGCGGCCAACTTACTTCTGACAACGATCGGAGGACCGAAGGAGCTAACCGCTTTTTTGC
ACAACATGGGGGATCATGTAACTCGCCTTGATCGTTGGGAACCGGAGCTGAATGAAGCCATACCAAACGA
CGAGCGTGACACCACGATGCCTGTAGCAATGGCAACAACGTTGCGCAAACTATTAACTGGCGAACTACTT
ACTCTAGCTTCCCGGCAACAATTAATAGACTGGATGGAGGCGGATAAAGTTGCAGGACCACTTCTGCGCT
CGGCCCTTCCGGCTGGCTGGTTTATTGCTGATAAATCTGGAGCCGGTGAGCGTGGGTCTCGCGGTATCAT
TGCAGCACTGGGGCCAGATGGTAAGCCCTCCCGTATCGTAGTTATCTACACGACGGGGAGTCAGGCAACT
ATGGATGAACGAAATAGACAGATCGCTGAGATAGGTGCCTCACTGATTAAGCATTGGTAACTGTCAGACC
AAGTTTACTCATATATACTTTAGATTGATTTAAAACTTCATTTTTAATTTAAAAGGATCTAGGTGAAGAT
CCTTTTTGATAATCTCATGACCAAAATCCCTTAACGTGAGTTTTCGTTCCACTGAGCGTCAGACCCCGTA
GAAAAGATCAAAGGATCTTCTTGAGATCCTTTTTTTCTGCGCGTAATCTGCTGCTTGCAAACAAAAAAAC
CACCGCTACCAGCGGTGGTTTGTTTGCCGGATCAAGAGCTACCAACTCTTTTTCCGAAGGTAACTGGCTT
CAGCAGAGCGCAGATACCAAATACTGTTCTTCTAGTGTAGCCGTAGTTAGGCCACCACTTCAAGAACTCT
GTAGCACCGCCTACATACCTCGCTCTGCTAATCCTGTTACCAGTGGCTGCTGCCAGTGGCGATAAGTCGT
GTCTTACCGGGTTGGACTCAAGACGATAGTTACCGGATAAGGCGCAGCGGTCGGGCTGAACGGGGGGTTC
GTGCACACAGCCCAGCTTGGAGCGAACGACCTACACCGAACTGAGATACCTACAGCGTGAGCTATGAGAA
AGCGCCACGCTTCCCGAAGGGAGAAAGGCGGACAGGTATCCGGTAAGCGGCAGGGTCGGAACAGGAGAGC
GCACGAGGGAGCTTCCAGGGGGAAACGCCTGGTATCTTTATAGTCCTGTCGGGTTTCGCCACCTCTGACT
TGAGCGTCGATTTTTGTGATGCTCGTCAGGGGGGCGGAGCCTATGGAAAAACGCCAGCAACGCGGCCTTT
TTACGGTTCCTGGCCTTTTGCTGGCCTTTTGCTGGCCTTTTGCTCGGGGGATCTGCCAATTGAACATAAC
ATGGTAGTTACATATACTAGTAATATGGTTCGGCACACATTAAAAGTATAAAAACTATCTGAATTACGAA
TTACATATATTGGTCATAAAAATCAATCAATCATCGTGTGTTTTATATGTCTCTTATCTAAGTATAAGAA
TATCCATAGTTAATATTCACTTACGCTACCTTTTAACCTGTAATCATTGTCAACAGGATATGTTAACGAC
CCACATTGATAAACGCTAGTATTTCTTTTTCCTCTTCTTATTGGCCGGCTGTCTCTATACTCCCCTATAG
TCTGTTTCTTTTCGTTTCGATTGTCCCTATCAGTGATAGAGATGGCGCACATGGTACGCTGTGGTGCTCG
CGGCTGGGAACGAAACTCTGGGAGCTGCGATTGGCAGGTTCACTGCCGTATAGGCAGCTAAGAAACGCCC
CAGTTGGCTTGGCTCGTTTTAGAGCTAGAAATAGCAAGTTAAAATAAGGCTAGTCCGTTATCAACTTGAA
AAAGTGGCACCGAGTCGGTGGTGCGTTCACTGCCGTATAGGCAGCTAAGAAAAGCTGTTGTTCGATAAAT
CCGTTTTAGAGCTAGAAATAGCAAGTTAAAATAAGGCTAGTCCGTTATCAACTTGAAAAAGTGGCACCGA
GTCGGTGGTGCGTTCACTGCCGTATAGGCAGCTAAGAAATAATGGCATCGGAGGCTCGGGTTTTAGAGCT
AGAAATAGCAAGTTAAAATAAGGCTAGTCCGTTATCAACTTGAAAAAGTGGCACCGAGTCGGTGGTGCGT
TCACTGCCGTATAGGCAGCTAAGAAACCATATCCAACTTCCAATTTAATCTTTCTTTTTTAATTTTCACT
TATTTGCGATACAGAAAGAAAAAAGCGATAGTAACTATTGAATTTTGTTTGGATTTGGTTAGATTAGATA
TGGTTTCTCTTTATATTTACATGCTAAAAATGGGCTACACCAGAGATACATAATTAGATATATATACGCC
AGTACACCTTATCGGCCCAAGCCTTGTCCCAAGGCAGCGTTTTGTTCTTGGAAACGCTGCCCTACACGTT
CGCTATGCTTCAAGAACTTTTCTGAGCACTTCATGATGCATGTTTGTTCCTTATTGGTTAGCTTTGATGT
TGTGAAGTCATTGACACAGTCTGTGAAACATCTTTCTACCAGATTAGAGTACAAACGCATGAAATCCTTC
ATTTGCTTTTGTTCCACTACTTTTTGGAACTCTTGTTGTTCTTTCCTGCAGGTAGTCGTGCAATGTATGA
CTTTAAGATTTGTGAGCAGGAAGAAAAGGGAGAATCTTCTAACGATAAACCCTTGAAAAACTGGGTAGAC
TACGCTATGTTGAGTTGCTACGCAGGCTGCACAATTACACGAGAATGCTCCCGCCTAGGATTTAAGGCTA
AGGGACGTGCAATGCAGACGACAGATCTAAATGACCGTGTCGGTGAAGTGTTCGCCAAACTTTTCGGTTA
ACACATGCAGTGATGCACGCGCGATGGTGCTAAGTTACATATATATATATATGTATAGCCATAGTGATGT
CTAAGTAACCTTTATGGTATATTTCTTAATGTGGAAAGATACTAGCGCGCGCACCCACACACAAGCTTCG
TCTTTTCTTGAAGAAAAGAGGAAGCTCGCTAAATGGGATTCCACTTTCCGTTCCCTGCCAGCTGATGGAA
AAAGGTTAGTGGAACGATGAAGAATAAAAAGAGAGATCCACTGAGGTGAAATTTCAGCTGACAGCGAGTT
TCATGATCGTGATGAACAATGGTAACGAGTTGTGGCTGTTGCCAGGGAGGGTGGTTCTCAACTTTTAATG
TATGGCCAAATCGCTACTTGGGTTTGTTATATAACAAAGAAGAAATAATGAACTGATTCTCTTCCTCCTT
CTTGTCCTTTCTTAATTCTGTTGTAATTACCTTCCTTTGTAATTTTTTTTGTAATTATTCTTCTTAATAA
TCCAAACAAACACACATATTACAATATATTAAAATGTCTAGATTAGATAAAAGTAAAGTGATTAACAGCG
CATTAGAGCTGCTTAATGAGGTCGGAATCGAAGGTTTAACAACCCGTAAACTCGCCCAGAAGCTAGGTGT
AGAGCAGCCTACATTGTATTGGCATGTAAAAAATAAGCGGGCTTTGCTCGACGCCTTAGCCATTGAGATG
TTAGATAGGCACCATACTCACTTTTGCCCTTTAGAAGGGGAAAGCTGGCAAGATTTTTTACGTAATAACG
CTAAAAGTTTTAGATGTGCTTTACTAAGTCATCGCGATGGAGCAAAAGTACATTTAGGTACACGGCCTAC
AGAAAAACAGTATGAAACTCTCGAAAATCAATTAGCCTTTTTATGCCAACAAGGTTTTTCACTAGAGAAT
GCATTATATGCACTCAGCGCTGTGGGGCATTTTACTTTAGGTTGCGTATTGGAAGATCAAGAGCATCAAG
TCGCTAAAGAAGAAAGGGAAACACCTACTACTGATAGTATGCCGCCATTATTACGACAAGCTATCGAATT
ATTTGATCACCAAGGTGCAGAGCCAGCCTTCTTATTCGGCCTTGAATTGATCATATGCGGATTAGAAAAA
CAACTTAAATGTGAAAGTGGGTCTTAAGTCTGAAGAATGAATGATTTGATGATTTCTTTTTCCCTCCATT
TTTCTTACTGAATATATCAATGATATAGACTTGTATAGTTTATTATTTCAAATTAAGTAGCTATATATAG
TCAAGATAACGTTTGTTTGACACGATTACATTATTCGTCGACATCTTTTTTCAGCCTGTCGTGGTAGCAA
TTTGAGGAGTATTATTAATTGAATAGGTTCATTTTGCGCTCGCATAAACAGTTTTCGTCAGGGACAGTAT
GTTGGAATGAGTGGTAATTAATGGTGACATGACATGTTATAGCAATAACCTTGATGTTTACATCGTAGTT
TAATGTACACCCCGCGAATTCGTTCAAGTAGGAGTGCACCAATTGCAAAGGGAAAAGCTGAATGGGCAGT
TCGAACCGCGGTCTTTCCTGCGTTATCCCCTGATTCTGTGGATAACCGTATTACCGCCTTTGAGTGAGCT
GATACCGCTCGCCGCAGCCGAACGACCGAGCGCAGCGAGTCAGTGAGCGAGGAAGCGGAAGAGCGCCCAA
TACGCAAACCGCCTCTCCCCGCGCGTTGGCCGATTCATTAATGCAGCTGGCACGACAGGTTTCCCGACTG
GAAAGCGGGCAGTGAGCGCAACGCAATTAATGTGAGTTAGCTCACTCATTAGGCACCCCAGGCTTTACAC
TTTATGCTTCCGGCTCGTATGTTGTGTGGAATTGTGAGCGGATAACAATTTCACACAGGAAACAGCTATG
ACCATGATTACGCCAAGCGCGCAATTAACCCTCACTAAAGGGAACAAAAGCTGGAGCTCATAGCTTCAAA
ATGTTTCTACTCCTTTTTTACTCTTCCAGATTTTCTCGGACTCCGCGCATCGCCGTACCACTTCAAAACA
CCCAAGCACAGCATACTAAATTTCCCCTCTTTCTTCCTCTAGGGTGTCGTTAATTACCCGTACTAAAGGT
TTGGAAAAGAAAAAAGAGACCGCCTCGTTTCTTTTTCTTCGTCGAAAAAGGCAATAAAAATTTTTATCAC
GTTTCTTTTTCTTGAAAATTTTTTTTTTGATTTTTTTCTCTTTCGATGACCTCCCATTGATATTTAAGTT
AATAAACGGTCTTCAATTTCTCAAGTTTCAGTTTCATTTTTCTTGTTCTATTACAACTTTTTTTACTTCT
TGCTCATTAGAAAGAAAGCATAGCAATCTAATCTAAGTTTTCTAGAGATGTCTAGAGCCCCAAAGAAGAA
GAGAAAAGTTAGACCCGGGATGGACAAGAAGTACTCCATTGGGCTCGCTATCGGCACAAACAGCGTCGGC
TGGGCCGTCATTACGGACGAGTACAAGGTGCCGAGCAAAAAATTCAAAGTTCTGGGCAATACCGATCGCC
ACAGCATAAAGAAGAACCTCATTGGCGCCCTCCTGTTCGACTCCGGGGAGACGGCCGAAGCCACGCGGCT
CAAAAGAACAGCACGGCGCAGATATACCCGCAGAAAGAATCGGATCTGCTACCTGCAGGAGATCTTTAGT
AATGAGATGGCTAAGGTGGATGACTCTTTCTTCCATAGGCTGGAGGAGTCCTTTTTGGTGGAGGAGGATA
AAAAGCACGAGCGCCACCCAATCTTTGGCAATATCGTGGACGAGGTGGCGTACCATGAAAAGTACCCAAC
CATATATCATCTGAGGAAGAAGCTTGTAGACAGTACTGATAAGGCTGACTTGCGGTTGATCTATCTCGCG
CTGGCGCATATGATCAAATTTCGGGGACACTTCCTCATCGAGGGGGACCTGAACCCAGACAACAGCGATG
TCGACAAACTCTTTATCCAACTGGTTCAGACTTACAATCAGCTTTTCGAAGAGAACCCGATCAACGCATC
CGGAGTTGACGCCAAAGCAATCCTGAGCGCTAGGCTGTCCAAATCCCGGCGGCTCGAAAACCTCATCGCA
CAGCTCCCTGGGGAGAAGAAGAACGGCCTGTTTGGTAATCTTATCGCCCTGTCACTCGGGCTGACCCCCA
ACTTTAAATCTAACTTCGACCTGGCCGAAGATGCCAAGCTTCAACTGAGCAAAGACACCTACGATGATGA
TCTCGACAATCTGCTGGCCCAGATCGGCGACCAGTACGCAGACCTTTTTTTGGCGGCAAAGAACCTGTCA
GACGCCATTCTGCTGAGTGATATTCTGCGAGTGAACACGGAGATCACCAAAGCTCCGCTGAGCGCTAGTA
TGATCAAGCGCTATGATGAGCACCACCAAGACTTGACTTTGCTGAAGGCCCTTGTCAGACAGCAACTGCC
TGAGAAGTACAAGGAAATTTTCTTCGATCAGTCTAAAAATGGCTACGCCGGATACATTGACGGCGGAGCA
AGCCAGGAGGAATTTTACAAATTTATTAAGCCCATCTTGGAAAAAATGGACGGCACCGAGGAGCTGCTGG
TAAAGCTTAACAGAGAAGATCTGTTGCGCAAACAGCGCACTTTCGACAATGGAAGCATCCCCCACCAGAT
TCACCTGGGCGAACTGCACGCTATCCTCAGGCGGCAAGAGGATTTCTACCCCTTTTTGAAAGATAACAGG
GAAAAGATTGAGAAAATCCTCACATTTCGGATACCCTACTATGTAGGCCCCCTCGCCCGGGGAAATTCCA
GATTCGCGTGGATGACTCGCAAATCAGAAGAGACCATCACTCCCTGGAACTTCGAGGAAGTCGTGGATAA
GGGGGCCTCTGCCCAGTCCTTCATCGAAAGGATGACTAACTTTGATAAAAATCTGCCTAACGAAAAGGTG
CTTCCTAAACACTCTCTGCTGTACGAGTACTTCACAGTTTATAACGAGCTCACCAAGGTCAAATACGTCA
CAGAAGGGATGAGAAAGCCAGCATTCCTGTCTGGAGAGCAGAAGAAAGCTATCGTGGACCTCCTCTTCAA
GACGAACCGGAAAGTTACCGTGAAACAGCTCAAAGAAGACTATTTCAAAAAGATTGAATGTTTCGACTCT
GTTGAAATCAGCGGAGTGGAGGATCGCTTCAACGCATCCCTGGGAACGTATCACGATCTCCTGAAAATCA
TTAAAGACAAGGACTTCCTGGACAATGAGGAGAACGAGGACATTCTTGAGGACATTGTCCTCACCCTTAC
GTTGTTTGAAGATAGGGAGATGATTGAAGAACGCTTGAAAACTTACGCTCATCTCTTCGACGACAAAGTC
ATGAAACAGCTCAAGAGGCGCCGATATACAGGATGGGGGCGGCTGTCAAGAAAACTGATCAATGGGATCC
GAGACAAGCAGAGTGGAAAGACAATCCTGGATTTTCTTAAGTCCGATGGATTTGCCAACCGGAACTTCAT
GCAGTTGATCCATGATGACTCTCTCACCTTTAAGGAGGACATCCAGAAAGCACAAGTTTCTGGCCAGGGG
GACAGTCTTCACGAGCACATCGCTAATCTTGCAGGTAGCCCAGCTATCAAAAAGGGAATACTGCAGACCG
TTAAGGTCGTGGATGAACTCGTCAAAGTAATGGGAAGGCATAAGCCCGAGAATATCGTTATCGAGATGGC
CCGAGAGAACCAAACTACCCAGAAGGGACAGAAGAACAGTAGGGAAAGGATGAAGAGGATTGAAGAGGGT
ATAAAAGAACTGGGGTCCCAAATCCTTAAGGAACACCCAGTTGAAAACACCCAGCTTCAGAATGAGAAGC
TCTACCTGTACTACCTGCAGAACGGCAGGGACATGTACGTGGATCAGGAACTGGACATCAATCGGCTCTC
CGACTACGACGTGGATGCTATCGTGCCCCAGTCTTTTCTCAAAGATGATTCTATTGATAATAAAGTGTTG
ACAAGATCCGATAAAAATAGAGGGAAGAGTGATAACGTCCCCTCAGAAGAAGTTGTCAAGAAAATGAAAA
ATTATTGGCGGCAGCTGCTGAACGCCAAACTGATCACACAACGGAAGTTCGATAATCTGACTAAGGCTGA
ACGAGGTGGCCTGTCTGAGTTGGATAAAGCCGGCTTCATCAAAAGGCAGCTTGTTGAGACACGCCAGATC
ACCAAGCACGTGGCCCAAATTCTCGATTCACGCATGAACACCAAGTACGATGAAAATGACAAACTGATTC
GAGAGGTGAAAGTTATTACTCTGAAGTCTAAGCTGGTCTCAGATTTCAGAAAGGACTTTCAGTTTTATAA
GGTGAGAGAGATCAACAATTACCACCATGCGCATGATGCCTACCTGAATGCAGTGGTAGGCACTGCACTT
ATCAAAAAATATCCCAAGCTTGAATCTGAATTTGTTTACGGAGACTATAAAGTGTACGATGTTAGGAAAA
TGATCGCAAAGTCTGAGCAGGAAATAGGCAAGGCCACCGCTAAGTACTTCTTTTACAGCAATATTATGAA
TTTTTTCAAGACCGAGATTACACTGGCCAATGGAGAGATTCGGAAGCGACCACTTATCGAAACAAACGGA
GAAACAGGAGAAATCGTGTGGGACAAGGGTAGGGATTTCGCGACAGTCCGGAAGGTCCTGTCCATGCCGC
AGGTGAACATCGTTAAAAAGACCGAAGTACAGACCGGAGGCTTCTCCAAGGAAAGTATCCTCCCGAAAAG
GAACAGCGACAAGCTGATCGCACGCAAAAAAGATTGGGACCCCAAGAAATACGGCGGATTCGATTCTCCT
ACAGTCGCTTACAGTGTACTGGTTGTGGCCAAAGTGGAGAAAGGGAAGTCTAAAAAACTCAAAAGCGTCA
AGGAACTGCTGGGCATCACAATCATGGAGCGATCAAGCTTCGAAAAAAACCCCATCGACTTTCTCGAGGC
GAAAGGATATAAAGAGGTCAAAAAAGACCTCATCATTAAGCTTCCCAAGTACTCTCTCTTTGAGCTTGAA
AACGGCCGGAAACGAATGCTCGCTAGTGCGGGCGAGCTGCAGAAAGGTAACGAGCTGGCACTGCCCTCTA
AATACGTTAATTTCTTGTATCTGGCCAGCCACTATGAAAAGCTCAAAGGGTCTCCCGAAGATAATGAGCA
GAAGCAGCTGTTCGTGGAACAACACAAACACTACCTTGATGAGATCATCGAGCAAATAAGCGAATTCTCC
AAAAGAGTGATCCTCGCCGACGCTAACCTCGATAAGGTGCTTTCTGCTTACAATAAGCACAGGGATAAGC
CCATCAGGGAGCAGGCAGAAAACATTATCCACTTGTTTACTCTGACCAACTTGGGCGCGCCTGCAGCCTT
CAAGTACTTCGACACCACCATAGACAGAAAGCGGTACACCTCTACAAAGGAGGTCCTGGACGCCACACTG
ATTCATCAGTCAATTACGGGGCTCTATGAAACAAGAATCGACCTCTCTCAGCTCGGTGGAGACAGCAGGG
CTGACCCCAAGAAGAAGAGGAAGGTGGAGGCCAGCGGTTCCGGACGGGCTGACGCATTGGACGATTTTGA
TCTGGATATGCTGGGAAGTGACGCCCTCGATGATTTTGACCTTGACATGCTTGGTTCGGATGCCCTTGAT
GACTTTGACCTCGACATGCTCGGCAGTGACGCCCTTGATGATTTCGACCTGGACATGCTGATTAACTCTA
GAAGTTCCGGATCTCCGAAAAAGAAACGCAAAGTTGGTAGCCAGTACCTGCCCGACACCGACGACCGGCA
CCGGATCGAGGAAAAGCGGAAGCGGACCTACGAGACATTCAAGAGCATCATGAAGAAGTCCCCCTTCAGC
GGCCCCACCGACCCTAGACCTCCACCTAGAAGAATCGCCGTGCCCAGCAGATCCAGCGCCAGCGTGCCAA
AACCTGCCCCCCAGCCTTACCCCTTCACCAGCAGCCTGAGCACCATCAACTACGACGAGTTCCCTACCAT
GGTGTTCCCCAGCGGCCAGATCTCTCAGGCCTCTGCTCTGGCTCCAGCCCCTCCTCAGGTGCTGCCTCAG
GCTCCTGCTCCTGCACCAGCTCCAGCCATGGTGTCTGCACTGGCTCAGGCACCAGCACCCGTGCCTGTGC
TGGCTCCTGGACCTCCACAGGCTGTGGCTCCACCAGCCCCTAAACCTACACAGGCCGGCGAGGGCACACT
GTCTGAAGCTCTGCTGCAGCTGCAGTTCGACGACGAGGATCTGGGAGCCCTGCTGGGAAACAGCACCGAT
CCTGCCGTGTTCACCGACCTGGCCAGCGTGGACAACAGCGAGTTCCAGCAGCTGCTGAACCAGGGCATCC
CTGTGGCCCCTCACACCACCGAGCCCATGCTGATGGAATACCCCGAGGCCATCACCCGGCTCGTGACAGG
CGCTCAGAGGCCTCCTGATCCAGCTCCTGCCCCTCTGGGAGCACCAGGCCTGCCTAATGGACTGCTGTCT
GGCGACGAGGACTTCAGCTCTATCGCCGACATGGACTTCTCCGCACTGCTGGGTAGCGGATCGGGATCTC
GGGATTCCAGGGAAGGGATGTTTTTGCCGAAGCCTGAGGCCGGCTCCGCTATTAGTGACGTGTTTGAGGG
CCGCGAGGTGTGCCAGCCAAAACGAATCCGGCCATTTCATCCTCCAGGAAGTCCATGGGCCAACCGCCCA
CTCCCCGCCAGCCTCGCACCAACACCAACCGGTCCAGTACATGAGCCAGTCGGGTCACTGACCCCGGCAC
CAGTCCCTCAGCCACTGGATCCAGCGCCCGCAGTGACTCCCGAGGCCAGTCACCTGTTGGAGGATCCCGA
TGAAGAGACGAGCCAGGCTGTCAAAGCCCTTCGGGAGATGGCCGATACTGTGATTCCCCAGAAGGAAGAG
GCTGCAATCTGTGGCCAAATGGACCTTTCCCATCCGCCCCCAAGGGGCCATCTGGATGAGCTGACAACCA
CACTTGAGTCCATGACCGAGGATCTGAACCTGGACTCACCCCTGACCCCGGAATTGAACGAGATTCTGGA
TACCTTCCTGAACGACGAGTGCCTCTTGCATGCCATGCATATCAGCACAGGACTGTCCATCTTCGACACA
TCTCTGTTTTGAAACCCAGCTTTCTTGTACAAAGTGGTGATGGGCTGCAGGAATTCGATATCAAGCTTAT
CGATACCGTCGACCTCGAGTCATGTAATTAGTTATGTCACGCTTACATTCACGCCCTCCCCCCACATCCG
CTCTAACCGAAAAGGAAGGAGTTAGACAACCTGAAGTCTAGGTCCCTATTTATTTTTTTATAGTTATGTT
AGTATTAAGAACGTTATTTATATTTCAAATTTTTCTTTTTTTTCTGTACAGACGCGTGTACGCATGTAAC
ATTATACTGAAAACCTTGCTTGAGAAGGTTTTGGGACGCTCGAAGGCTTTAATTTGCGGCCGGTACCCAA
TTCGCCCTATAGTGAGTCGTATTACGCGCGCTCACTGGCCGTCGTTTTACAACGTCGTGACTGGGAAAAC
CCTGGCGTTACCCAACTTAATCGCCTTGCAGCACATCCCCCTTTCGCCAGCTGGCGTAATAGCGAAGAGG
CCCGCACCGATCGCCCTTCCCAACAGTTGCGCAGCCTGAATGGCGAATGG
[124 nt withheld, positions 12301-12424]
C
[91 nt withheld, positions 12426-12516]
A
[49 nt withheld, positions 12518-12566]
CCTTTGACGTTGGAGTCCACGTTCTTT
[37 nt withheld, positions 12594-12630]
ACCCTATCTCGGTCTATTCTTTTGATTTATAAGGGATTTTGCCGATTTCGGCCTATTGGTTAAAAAATGA
GCTGATTTAACAAAAATTTAACGCGAATTTTAACAAAATATTAACGCTTACAATTTCCTGATGCGGTATT
TTCTCCTTACGCATCTGTGCGGTATTTCACACCGCATAGGGTAATAACTGATATAATTAAATTGAAGCTC
TAATTTGTGAGTTTAGTATACATGCATTTACTTATAATACAGTTTTTTAGTTTTGCTGGCCGCATCTTCT
CAAATATGCTTCCCAGCCTGCTTTTCTGTAACGTTCACCCTCTACCTTAGCATCCCTTCCCTTTGCAAAT
AGTCCTCTTCCAACAATAATAATGTCAGATCCTGTAGAGACCACATCATCCACGGTTCTATACTGTTGAC
CCAATGCGTCTCCCTTGTCATCTAAACCCACACCGGGTGTCATAATCAACCAATCGTAACCTTCATCTCT
TCCACCCATGTCTCTTTGAGCAATAAAGCCGATAACAAAATCTTTGTCGCTCTTCGCAATGTCAACAGTA
CCCTTAGTATATTCTCCAGTAGATAGGGAGCCCTTGCATGACAATTCTGCTAACATCAAAAGGCCTCTAG
GTTCCTTTGTTACTTCTTCTGCCGCCTGCTTCAAACCGCTAACAATACCTGGGCCCACCACACCGTGTGC
ATTCGTAATGTCTGCCCATTCTGCTATTCTGTATACACCCGCAGAGTACTGCAATTTGACTGTATTACCA
ATGTCAGCAAATTTTCTGTCTTCGAAGAGTAAAAAATTGTACTTGGCGGATAATGCCTTTAGCGGCTTAA
CTGTGCCCTCCATGGAAAAATCAGTCAAGATATCCACATGTGTTTTTAGTAAACAAATTTTGGGACCTAA
TGCTTCAACTAACTCCAGTAATTCCTTGGTGGTACGAACATCCAATGAAGCACACAAGTTTGTTTGCTTT
TCGTGCATGATATTAAATAGCTTGGCAGCAACAGGACTAGGATGAGTAGCAGCACGTTCCTTATATGTAG
CTTTCGACATGATTTATCTTCGTTTCCTGCAGGTTTTTGTTCTGTGCAGTTGGGTTAAGAATACTGGGCA
ATTTCATGTTTCTTCAACACTACATATGCGTATATATACCAATCTAAGTCTGTGCTCCTTCCTTCGTTCT
TCCTTCTGTTCGGAGATTACCGAATCAAAAAAATTTCAAGGAAACCGAAATCAAAAAAAAGAATAAAAAA
AAAATGATGAATTGAAAAGGTGGTATGGTGCACTCTCAGTACAATCTGCTCTGATGCCGCATAGTTAAGC
CAGCCCCGACACCCGCCAACACCCGCTGACGCGCCCTGACGGGCTTGTCTGCTCCCGGCATCCGCTTACA
GACAAGCTGTGACCGTCTCCGGGAGCTGCATGTGTCAGAGGTTTTCACCGTCATCACCGAAACGCGCGAG
ACGAAAGGGCCTCGTGATACGCCTATTTTTATAGGTTAATGTCATGATAATAATGGTTTCTTAGACGGAT
CGCTTGCCTGTAACTTACACGCGCCTCGTATCTTTTAATGATGGAATAATTTGGGAATTTACTCTGTGTT
TATTTATTTTTATGTTTTGTATTTGGATTTTAGAAAGTAAATAAAGAAGGTAGAAGAGTTACGGAATGAA
GAAAAAAAAATAAACAAAGGTTTAAAAAATTTCAACAAAAAGC
